Addgene plasmid #61069: eGFPbait-E2A-KalTA4-pA donor vector
Purpose: for CRISPR/Cas9 mediated insertion of E2A-KalTA4; to be used in combination with a eGFP specific sgRNA (e.g. Plasmid 61051)
Depositing lab: Filippo Del Bene. Depositing organization: Institut Curie. Publication: Highly efficient CRISPR/Cas9-mediated knock-in in zebrafish by homology-independent DNA repair. Auer TO, Duroure K, De Cian A, Concordet JP, Del Bene F. Genome Res. 2014 Jan;24(1):142-53. doi: 10.1101/gr.161638.113. Epub 2013 Oct 31. PubMed 24179142.
Backbone
  Vector backbone: pCRII-TOPO
  Backbone manufacturer: Invitrogen
  Total vector size (bp): 5759
  Vector type: zebrafish expression
Growth in bacteria
  Bacterial resistance: Ampicillin and Kanamycin, 100 & 50 μg/mL
  Growth temperature: 37°C
  Growth strain: DH5alpha
  Copy number: Unknown
Gene/Insert 1
  Gene/Insert name: eGFPbait
  Species: Synthetic
  Insert size (bp): 236
  Cloning method: TOPO Cloning
  Sequencing primers: 5′ M13-Rev
Gene/Insert 2
  Gene/Insert name: KalTA4 (alt name: optimized Gal4-activator)
  Species: Synthetic
  Insert size (bp): 1497
  Tag / fusion protein: E2A (N terminal on insert)
  Cloning method: Restriction Enzyme; 5′ cloning site EcoRV (not destroyed); 3′ cloning site XhoI (not destroyed)
  Sequencing primers: 5′ n/a; 3′ M13-F
Terms and licenses: Academic/Nonprofit Terms; Industry Terms: Not Available to Industry
Depositor comments: The eGFPbait-E2A-KalTA4 donor plasmid was generated by forward insertion of a PCR-amplified eGFP fragment into the pCRII-TOPO vector. Primers used were eGFP_fwd: ATAGTGGTACCATGGTGAGCAAGGGCGAGGAGC, and eGFP_rev: GTAGCGGCTGAAGCACTGCACGC. The E2A-KalTA4-pA fragment was generated by fusion of individual PCR products using Phusion High-Fidelity DNA Polymerase (Thermo Scientific); E2A was amplified with the primers E2A_fwd: TGCAGATATCCAGGAGGAGGACAGTGTACTAATTATGCTC, E2A_rev: TTCCTCCTCCGGGACCTGGGTTGCTC from a previously generated E2A sequence (Szymczak et al. 2004, PMID 15064769). KalTA4-pA was amplified with KalTA4_fwd: CCCAGGTCCCGGAGGAGGAAAACTGCTC, KalTA4_rev: CATGCTCGAGTCCACTAGTTCTAGAGCG, using the 4 × Kaloop vector as template (Distel et al. 2009, PMID 19628697). Subsequently, both fragments were fused, amplified, and inserted into pCRII-TOPO-eGFPbait with EcoRV and XhoI.
How to cite: eGFPbait-E2A-KalTA4-pA donor vector was a gift from Filippo Del Bene (Addgene plasmid # 61069 ; http://n2t.net/addgene:61069 ; RRID:Addgene_61069)
