[The description below was written by a language model from this plasmid's Addgene catalogue record and pLannotate feature annotations shown in this document.]
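Description:
eGFPbait-E2A-KalTA4-pA donor vector is a 5,759 bp CRISPR/Cas9 knock-in donor for zebrafish, built on the pCRII-TOPO cloning backbone. It is propagated in E. coli through a high-copy ColE1/pUC-type origin and carries both β-lactamase (ampicillin) and neo/nptII (kanamycin) resistance genes. The backbone also contributes an f1 origin, the lac promoter/operator and lacZα remnants, and flanking SP6 and T7 phage promoters.

The payload has two parts. The first is the "eGFPbait", a roughly 236 bp PCR fragment from the 5′ end of the eGFP coding sequence, inserted in the forward orientation by TOPO cloning. It is not intended to produce a fluorescent protein; instead it supplies a target site for an eGFP-specific sgRNA. Immediately downstream, cloned between EcoRV and XhoI, lies an E2A peptide sequence fused to KalTA4, an optimized Gal4-based transcriptional activator (the annotation detects its GAL4 portion). This is followed by a rabbit β-globin intron and an SV40 polyadenylation signal, elements amplified along with KalTA4 from the template vector. No eukaryotic promoter is annotated upstream of the cassette, consistent with a design that relies on the transcription of the locus into which it integrates.

In use, the plasmid is supplied with Cas9 and an eGFP sgRNA, so that the donor and a genomic eGFP transgene are cut at the same time and the linearized donor can be captured by homology-independent repair. In-frame integration lets the E2A ribosome-skipping sequence release KalTA4 as a separate protein. This converts existing eGFP reporter lines into Gal4 driver lines that can activate UAS-controlled transgenes.
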