Features (pLannotate 1.2.2; 20 found; start..end, strand, type, name):
      2..94      +  CDS            lacI (fragment): lac repressor; lacI; The lac repressor binds to the lac operator to inhibit transcription in E. coli. This inhibition can be relieved by adding lactose or isopropyl-β-D-thiogalactopyranoside (IPTG).
    107..128     +  protein_bind   CAP binding site: CAP binding activates transcription in the presence of cAMP. E. coli catabolite activator protein
    143..173     +  promoter       lac promoter: promoter for the E. coli lac operon
    181..197     +  protein_bind   lac operator: The lac repressor binds to the lac operator to inhibit transcription in E. coli. This inhibition can be relieved by adding lactose or isopropyl-β-D-thiogalactopyranoside (IPTG). lac repressor encoded by lacI
    239..257     +  promoter       SP6 promoter: promoter for bacteriophage SP6 RNA polymerase
    342..572     +  CDS            cEGFP (fragment): cEGFP is a basic (constitutively fluorescent) green fluorescent protein published in 2008, derived from Aequorea victoria.
    606..665     +  CDS            E2A: 2A peptide from equine rhinitis A virus polyprotein Eukaryotic ribosomes fail to insert a peptide bond between the Gly and Pro residues, yielding separate polypeptides.
    675..1112    +  CDS            GAL4 (fragment): GAL4_YEAST - Experimental evidence at protein level: Swiss-Prot protein existence level 1. This protein is a positive regulator for the gene expression of the galactose-induced genes such as GAL1, GAL2, GAL7, GAL10, and MEL1 which code for the enzymes used to convert galactose to glucose. It recognizes a 17 base pair sequence in (5'-CGGRNNRCYNYNCNCCG-3') the upstream activating sequence (UAS-G) of these genes. From Saccharomyces cerevisiae (strain ATCC 204508 / S288c) (Baker's yeast).
   1293..1865    +  intron         β-globin intron: intron from rabbit β-globin gene
   1863..1928    +  CDS            HBB (fragment): HBB_LEPEU - Experimental evidence at protein level: Swiss-Prot protein existence level 1. Involved in oxygen transport from the lung to the various peripheral tissues. From Lepus europaeus (European hare).
   1938..2072    -  polyA_signal   SV40 poly(A) signal: SV40 polyadenylation signal
   2139..2161    +  misc_feature   MCS (fragment): pBluescript multiple cloning site
   2193..2211    -  promoter       T7 promoter: promoter for bacteriophage T7 RNA polymerase
   2214..2371    +  CDS            lacZα (fragment): LacZα fragment of β-galactosidase; lacZ fragment
   2375..2803    +  rep_origin     f1 ori (sequence partly withheld): f1 bacteriophage origin of replication; arrow indicates direction of (+) strand synthesis
   2816..3115    +  CDS            tnpA (fragment): TN5P_ECOLX - Also known as tnp. Experimental evidence at protein level: Swiss-Prot protein existence level 1. Mediates transposition of transposon Tn5 by a 'cut and paste' mechanism. First, the monomeric transposase binds the 19 bp inverted DNA repeats flanking the transposon. Then, dimerization of the DNA- bound transposase creates a synaptic DNA complex. After nicking of the first DNA strand, excision of the transposon proceeds through a series of intermediates. The transposase then mediates the insertion of the transposon at a new site by strand transfer. The activity of the wild- type tran
   3147..3938    +  CDS            neo: KKA2_KLEPN - Also known as kan, nptII. Experimental evidence at protein level: Swiss-Prot protein existence level 1. Resistance to kanamycin, neomycin, paromomycin, ribostamycin, butirosin and gentamicin B. From Klebsiella pneumoniae.
   3942..3958    +  promoter       AmpR promoter (fragment): bla
   3959..4819    +  CDS            AmpR: β-lactamase; bla; confers resistance to ampicillin, carbenicillin, and related antibiotics
   4990..5578    +  rep_origin     ori: high-copy-number ColE1/pMB1/pBR322/pUC origin of replication
>Addgene plasmid #61069 | eGFPbait-E2A-KalTA4-pA donor vector | depositor full sequence | sequence record 99003 | eGFPbait-E2A-KalTA4-pA donor vector sequence 5759 bps
AGCGCCCAATACGCAAACCGCCTCTCCCCGCGCGTTGGCCGATTCATTAATGCAGCTGGCACGACAGGTT
TCCCGACTGGAAAGCGGGCAGTGAGCGCAACGCAATTAATGTGAGTTAGCTCACTCATTAGGCACCCCAG
GCTTTACACTTTATGCTTCCGGCTCGTATGTTGTGTGGAATTGTGAGCGGATAACAATTTCACACAGGAA
ACAGCTATGACCATGATTACGCCAAGCTATTTAGGTGACACTATAGAATACTCAAGCTATGCATCAAGCT
TGGTACCGAGCTCGGATCCACTAGTAACGGCCGCCAGTGTGCTGGAATTCGCCCTTATAGTGGTACCATG
GTGAGCAAGGGCGAGGAGCTGTTCACCGGGGTGGTGCCCATCCTGGTCGAGCTGGACGGCGACGTAAACG
GCCACAAGTTCAGCGTGTCCGGCGAGGGCGAGGGCGATGCCACCTACGGCAAGCTGACCCTGAAGTTCAT
CTGCACCACCGGCAAGCTGCCCGTGCCCTGGCCCACCCTCGTGACCACCCTGACCTACGGCGTGCAGTGC
TTCAGCCGCTACAAGGGCGAATTCTGCAGATATCCAGGAGGAGGACAGTGTACTAATTATGCTCTCTTGA
AATTGGCTGGAGATGTTGAGAGCAACCCAGGTCCCGGAGGAGGAAAACTGCTCTCATCCATCGAGCAAGC
CTGCGACATTTGTCGGCTTAAGAAGCTGAAATGCTCCAAGGAAAAGCCGAAATGTGCCAAATGCCTGAAG
AACAATTGGGAATGTCGTTACTCTCCCAAAACCAAGCGAAGTCCACTCACAAGGGCTCATCTGACCGAAG
TGGAGAGCAGGCTAGAGAGACTGGAACAACTCTTTTTGCTCATCTTCCCTAGAGAGGACCTTGACATGAT
CCTCAAGATGGATTCTCTCCAGGATATTAAAGCCCTTTTGACTGGCTTATTCGTCCAGGACAATGTGAAC
AAAGACGCTGTGACAGACCGATTGGCAAGTGTCGAGACCGATATGCCTCTGACACTGAGACAGCACAGAA
TCAGCGCTACTTCCTCAAGCGAAGAGTCTTCTAACAAGGGACAGAGACAGCTGACTGTTTCGAGCAGGTC
GACCCCGTCCCCGGCCGACGCCCTGGACGACGGCGACCTGGACATGCTGCCTGCTGATGCTCTCGATGAT
TTCGATCTGGATATGCTCCCGGCCGACGCCCTGGACGACTACGACCTGGACATCCTCCCGGGTAACTAAG
TAAGGATCTCGACCGATCCTGAGAACTTCAGGGTGAGTTTGGGGACCCTTGATTGTTCTTTCTTTTTCGC
TATTGTAAAATTCATGTTATATGGAGGGGGCAAAGTTTTCAGGGTGTTGTTTAGAATGGGAAGATGTCCC
TTGTATCACCATGGACCCTCATGATAATTTTGTTTCTTTCACTTTCTACTCTGTTGACAACCATTGTCTC
CTCTTATTTTCTTTTCATTTTCTGTAACTTTTTCGTTAAACTTTAGCTTGCATTTGTAACGAATTTTTAA
ATTCACTTTTGTTTATTTGTCAGATTGTAAGTACTTTCTCTAATCACTTTTTTTTCAAGGCAATCAGGGT
ATATTATATTGTACTTCAGCACAGTTTTAGAGAACAATTGTTATAATTAAATGATAAGGTAGAATATTTC
TGCATATAAATTCTGGCTGGCGTGGAAATATTCTTATTGGTAGAAACAACTACACCCTGGTCATCATCCT
GCCTTTCTCTTTATGGTTACAATGATATACACTGTTTGAGATGAGGATAAAATACTCTGAGTCCAAACCG
GGCCCCTCTGCTAACCATGTTCATGCCTTCTTCTCTTTCCTACAGCTCCTGGGCAACGTGCTGGTTGTTG
TGCTGTCTCATCATTTTGGCAAAGAATTAATTCCTCGACGGATCGTAGATCCAGACATGATAAGATACAT
TGATGAGTTTGGACAAACCACAACTAGAATGCAGTGAAAAAAATGCTTTATTTGTGAAATTTGTGATGCT
ATTGCTTTATTTGTAACCATTATAAGCTGCAATAAACAAGTTAACAACAACAATTGCATTCATTTTATGT
TTCAGGTTCAGGGGGAGGTGTGGGAGGTTTTTTAATTCGCGGCCGCTCTAGAACTAGTGGACTCGAGCAT
GCATCTAGAGGGCCCAATTCGCCCTATAGTGAGTCGTATTACAATTCACTGGCCGTCGTTTTACAACGTC
GTGACTGGGAAAACCCTGGCGTTACCCAACTTAATCGCCTTGCAGCACATCCCCCTTTCGCCAGCTGGCG
TAATAGCGAAGAGGCCCGCACCGATCGCCCTTCCCAACAGTTGCGCAGCCTGAATGGCGAATGG
[124 nt withheld, positions 2375-2498]
C
[91 nt withheld, positions 2500-2590]
A
[49 nt withheld, positions 2592-2640]
CCTTTGACGTTGGAGTCCACGTTCTTT
[37 nt withheld, positions 2668-2704]
ACCCTATCTCGGTCTATTCTTTTGATTTATAAGGGATTTTGCCGATTTCGGCCTATTGGTTAAAAAATGA
GCTGATTTAACAAAAATTTAACGCGAATTTTAACAAAATTCAGGGCGCAAGGGCTGCTAAAGGAAGCGGA
ACACGTAGAAAGCCAGTCCGCAGAAACGGTGCTGACCCCGGATGAATGTCAGCTACTGGGCTATCTGGAC
AAGGGAAAACGCAAGCGCAAAGAGAAAGCAGGTAGCTTGCAGTGGGCTTACATGGCGATAGCTAGACTGG
GCGGTTTTATGGACAGCAAGCGAACCGGAATTGCCAGCTGGGGCGCCCTCTGGTAAGGTTGGGAAGCCCT
GCAAAGTAAACTGGATGGCTTTCTTGCCGCCAAGGATCTGATGGCGCAGGGGATCAAGATCTGATCAAGA
GACAGGATGAGGATCGTTTCGCATGATTGAACAAGATGGATTGCACGCAGGTTCTCCGGCCGCTTGGGTG
GAGAGGCTATTCGGCTATGACTGGGCACAACAGACAATCGGCTGCTCTGATGCCGCCGTGTTCCGGCTGT
CAGCGCAGGGGCGCCCGGTTCTTTTTGTCAAGACCGACCTGTCCGGTGCCCTGAATGAACTGCAGGACGA
GGCAGCGCGGCTATCGTGGCTGGCCACGACGGGCGTTCCTTGCGCAGCTGTGCTCGACGTTGTCACTGAA
GCGGGAAGGGACTGGCTGCTATTGGGCGAAGTGCCGGGGCAGGATCTCCTGTCATCCCACCTTGCTCCTG
CCGAGAAAGTATCCATCATGGCTGATGCAATGCGGCGGCTGCATACGCTTGATCCGGCTACCTGCCCATT
CGACCACCAAGCGAAACATCGCATCGAGCGAGCACGTACTCGGATGGAAGCCGGTCTTGTCGATCAGGAT
GATCTGGACGAAGAGCATCAGGGGCTCGCGCCAGCCGAACTGTTCGCCAGGCTCAAGGCGCGCATGCCCG
ACGGCGAGGATCTCGTCGTGACCCATGGCGATGCCTGCTTGCCGAATATCATGGTGGAAAATGGCCGCTT
TTCTGGATTCATCGACTGTGGCCGGCTGGGTGTGGCGGACCGCTATCAGGACATAGCGTTGGCTACCCGT
GATATTGCTGAAGAGCTTGGCGGCGAATGGGCTGACCGCTTCCTCGTGCTTTACGGTATCGCCGCTCCCG
ATTCGCAGCGCATCGCCTTCTATCGCCTTCTTGACGAGTTCTTCTGAATTGAAAAAGGAAGAGTATGAGT
ATTCAACATTTCCGTGTCGCCCTTATTCCCTTTTTTGCGGCATTTTGCCTTCCTGTTTTTGCTCACCCAG
AAACGCTGGTGAAAGTAAAAGATGCTGAAGATCAGTTGGGTGCACGAGTGGGTTACATCGAACTGGATCT
CAACAGCGGTAAGATCCTTGAGAGTTTTCGCCCCGAAGAACGTTTTCCAATGATGAGCACTTTTAAAGTT
CTGCTATGTGGCGCGGTATTATCCCGTATTGACGCCGGGCAAGAGCAACTCGGTCGCCGCATACACTATT
CTCAGAATGACTTGGTTGAGTACTCACCAGTCACAGAAAAGCATCTTACGGATGGCATGACAGTAAGAGA
ATTATGCAGTGCTGCCATAACCATGAGTGATAACACTGCGGCCAACTTACTTCTGACAACGATCGGAGGA
CCGAAGGAGCTAACCGCTTTTTTGCACAACATGGGGGATCATGTAACTCGCCTTGATCGTTGGGAACCGG
AGCTGAATGAAGCCATACCAAACGACGAGCGTGACACCACGATGCCTGTAGCAATGGCAACAACGTTGCG
CAAACTATTAACTGGCGAACTACTTACTCTAGCTTCCCGGCAACAATTAATAGACTGGATGGAGGCGGAT
AAAGTTGCAGGACCACTTCTGCGCTCGGCCCTTCCGGCTGGCTGGTTTATTGCTGATAAATCTGGAGCCG
GTGAGCGTGGGTCTCGCGGTATCATTGCAGCACTGGGGCCAGATGGTAAGCCCTCCCGTATCGTAGTTAT
CTACACGACGGGGAGTCAGGCAACTATGGATGAACGAAATAGACAGATCGCTGAGATAGGTGCCTCACTG
ATTAAGCATTGGTAACTGTCAGACCAAGTTTACTCATATATACTTTAGATTGATTTAAAACTTCATTTTT
AATTTAAAAGGATCTAGGTGAAGATCCTTTTTGATAATCTCATGACCAAAATCCCTTAACGTGAGTTTTC
GTTCCACTGAGCGTCAGACCCCGTAGAAAAGATCAAAGGATCTTCTTGAGATCCTTTTTTTCTGCGCGTA
ATCTGCTGCTTGCAAACAAAAAAACCACCGCTACCAGCGGTGGTTTGTTTGCCGGATCAAGAGCTACCAA
CTCTTTTTCCGAAGGTAACTGGCTTCAGCAGAGCGCAGATACCAAATACTGTTCTTCTAGTGTAGCCGTA
GTTAGGCCACCACTTCAAGAACTCTGTAGCACCGCCTACATACCTCGCTCTGCTAATCCTGTTACCAGTG
GCTGCTGCCAGTGGCGATAAGTCGTGTCTTACCGGGTTGGACTCAAGACGATAGTTACCGGATAAGGCGC
AGCGGTCGGGCTGAACGGGGGGTTCGTGCACACAGCCCAGCTTGGAGCGAACGACCTACACCGAACTGAG
ATACCTACAGCGTGAGCTATGAGAAAGCGCCACGCTTCCCGAAGGGAGAAAGGCGGACAGGTATCCGGTA
AGCGGCAGGGTCGGAACAGGAGAGCGCACGAGGGAGCTTCCAGGGGGAAACGCCTGGTATCTTTATAGTC
CTGTCGGGTTTCGCCACCTCTGACTTGAGCGTCGATTTTTGTGATGCTCGTCAGGGGGGCGGAGCCTATG
GAAAAACGCCAGCAACGCGGCCTTTTTACGGTTCCTGGCCTTTTGCTGGCCTTTTGCTCACATGTTCTTT
CCTGCGTTATCCCCTGATTCTGTGGATAACCGTATTACCGCCTTTGAGTGAGCTGATACCGCTCGCCGCA
GCCGAACGACCGAGCGCAGCGAGTCAGTGAGCGAGGAAGCGGAAG
