>Addgene plasmid #61069 | eGFPbait-E2A-KalTA4-pA donor vector | addgene partial sequence | sequence record 100820 | M13pUC-Rev 5'-AGCGGATAACAATTTCACACAGG-3'
AGCTATTTAGGTGACACTATAGAATACTCAAGCTATGCATCAAGCTTGGTACCGAGCTCGGATCCACTAG
TAACGGCCGCCAGTGTGCTGGAATTCGCCCTTATAGTGGTACCATGGTGAGCAAGGGCGAGGAGCTGTTC
ACCGGGGTGGTGCCCATCCTGGTCGAGCTGGACGGCGACGTAAACGGCCACAAGTTCAGCGTGTCCGGCG
AGGGCGAGGGCGATGCCACCTACGGCAAGCTGACCCTGAAGTTCATCTGCACCACCGGCAAGCTGCCCGT
GCCCTGGCCCACCCTCGTGACCACCCTGACCTACGGCGTGCAGTGCTTCAGCCGCTACAAGGGCGAATTC
TGCAGATATCCAGGAGGAGGACAGTGTACTAATTATGCTCTCTTGAAATTGGCTGGAGATGTTGAGAGCA
ACCCAGGTCCCGGAGGAGGAAAACTGCTCTCATCCATCGAGCAAGCCTGCGACATTTGTCGGCTTAAGAA
GCTGAAATGCTCCAAGGAAAAGCCGAAATGTGCCAAATGCCTGAAGAACAATTGGGAATGTCGTTACTCT
CCCAAAACCAAGCGAAGTCCACTCACAAGGGCTCATCTGACCGAAGTGGAGAGCAGGCTAGAGAGACTGG
AACAACTCTTTTTGCTCATCTTCCCTAGAGAGGACCTTGACATGATCCTCAAGATGGATTCTCTCCAGGA
TATTAAAGCCCTTTTGACTGGCTTATTCGTCCAGGACAATGTGAACAAAGACGCTGTGACAGACCGATTG
GCAAGTGTCGAGACCGATATGCCTCTGACACTGAGACAGCACAGAATCAGCGCTACTTCCTCAAGCGAAG
AGTCTTCTAACAAGG
