>Addgene plasmid #61069 | eGFPbait-E2A-KalTA4-pA donor vector | addgene partial sequence | sequence record 100840 | M13pUC-Fwd 5'-CCCAGTCACGACGTTGTAAAACG-3'
ATACGACTCACTATAGGGCGAATTGGGCCCTCTAGATGCATGCTCGAGTCCACTAGTTCTAGAGCGGCCG
CGAATTAAAAAACCTCCCACACCTCCCCCTGAACCTGAAACATAAAATGAATGCAATTGTTGTTGTTAAC
TTGTTTATTGCAGCTTATAATGGTTACAAATAAAGCAATAGCATCACAAATTTCACAAATAAAGCATTTT
TTTCACTGCATTCTAGTTGTGGTTTGTCCAAACTCATCAATGTATCTTATCATGTCTGGATCTACGATCC
GTCGAGGAATTAATTCTTTGCCAAAATGATGAGACAGCACAACAACCAGCACGTTGCCCAGGAGCTGTAG
GAAAGAGAAGAAGGCATGAACATGGTTAGCAGAGGGGCCCGGTTTGGACTCAGAGTATTTTATCCTCATC
TCAAACAGTGTATATCATTGTAACCATAAAGAGAAAGGCAGGATGATGACCAGGGTGTAGTTGTTTCTAC
CAATAAGAATATTTCCACGCCAGCCAGAATTTATATGCAGAAATATTCTACCTTATCATTTAATTATAAC
AATTGTTCTCTAAAACTGTGCTGAAGTACAATATAATATACCCTGATTGCCTTGAAAAAAAAGTGATTAG
AGAAAGTACTTACAATCTGACAAATAAACAAAAGTGAATTTAAAAATTCGTTACAAATGCAAGCTAAAGT
TTAACGAAAAAGTTACAGAAAATGAAAAGAAAATAAGAGGAGACAATGGTTGTCAACAGAGTAGAAAGTG
AAAGAAACAAAATTATCATGAGGGTCCATGGTGATACAAGGGACATCTTCCCATTCTAAACAACACCCTG
AAAACTTTGCC
